>Addgene plasmid #231183 | pcDNA3.1-ER-EBFP2 | addgene full sequence | sequence record 458398 | Addgene NGS Result
GACGGATCGGGAGATCTCCCGATCCCCTATGGTGCACTCTCAGTACAATCTGCTCTGATGCCGCATAGTT
AAGCCAGTATCTGCTCCCTGCTTGTGTGTTGGAGGTCGCTGAGTAGTGCGCGAGCAAAATTTAAGCTACA
ACAAGGCAAGGCTTGACCGACAATTGCATGAAGAATCTGCTTAGGGTTAGGCGTTTTGCGCTGCTTCGCG
ATGTACGGGCCAGATATACGCGTTGACATTGATTATTGACTAGTTATTAATAGTAATCAATTACGGGGTC
ATTAGTTCATAGCCCATATATGGAGTTCCGCGTTACATAACTTACGGTAAATGGCCCGCCTGGCTGACCG
CCCAACGACCCCCGCCCATTGACGTCAATAATGACGTATGTTCCCATAGTAACGCCAATAGGGACTTTCC
ATTGACGTCAATGGGTGGAGTATTTACGGTAAACTGCCCACTTGGCAGTACATCAAGTGTATCATATGCC
AAGTACGCCCCCTATTGACGTCAATGACGGTAAATGGCCCGCCTGGCATTATGCCCAGTACATGACCTTA
TGGGACTTTCCTACTTGGCAGTACATCTACGTATTAGTCATCGCTATTACCATGGTGATGCGGTTTTGGC
AGTACATCAATGGGCGTGGATAGCGGTTTGACTCACGGGGATTTCCAAGTCTCCACCCCATTGACGTCAA
TGGGAGTTTGTTTTGGCACCAAAATCAACGGGACTTTCCAAAATGTCGTAACAACTCCGCCCCATTGACG
CAAATGGGCGGTAGGCGTGTACGGTGGGAGGTCTATATAAGCAGAGCTCTCTGGCTAACTAGAGAACCCA
CTGCTTACTGGCTTATCGAAATTAATACGACTCACTATAGGGAGACCCAAGCTGGCTAGCATGGTGTCCA
AGGGAGAGGAGCTGTTCACCGGAGTGGTGCCAATCCTGGTGGAGCTGGACGGCGATGTGAATGGCCACAA
GTTTTCTGTGCGGGGAGAGGGAGAGGGAGACGCAACCAACGGCAAGCTGACACTGAAGTTCATCTGCACC
ACAGGCAAGCTGCCCGTGCCTTGGCCAACCCTGGTGACCACACTGAGCCACGGCGTGCAGTGTTTTGCCA
GATACCCAGACCACATGAAGCAGCACGATTTCTTTAAGTCCGCCATGCCAGAGGGATACGTGCAGGAGCG
CACCATCTTCTTTAAGGACGATGGCACCTATAAGACACGGGCCGAGGTGAAGTTCGAGGGCGATACACTG
GTGAACAGAATCGAGCTGAAGGGCGTGGACTTCAAGGAGGATGGCAATATCCTGGGCCACAAGCTGGAGT
ACAACTTTAATTCCCACAACATCTATATCATGGCCGTGAAGCAGAAGAACGGCATCAAGGTGAACTTCAA
GATCAGGCACAATGTGGAGGACGGCTCTGTGCAGCTGGCCGATCACTACCAGCAGAACACCCCTATCGGA
GACGGACCCGTGCTGCTGCCTGATAGCCACTATCTGTCCACACAGTCTGTGCTGAGCAAGGACCCAAATG
AGAAGAGAGATCACATGGTGCTGCTGGAGTTCAGGACCGCAGCAGGAATCACACTGGGAATGGACGAGCT
GTACAAGTCCGGACTGCGCTCTCGGGCCCAGGCCAGCAACTCCATGGAGAAGGAGAGGAAGCGGAGAGAG
GAGGATGAGCAGAGGCGCCGGAAGGAGGAGGAGGAGAGAAGGATGAAGCTGGAGATGGAGGCCAAGCGCA
AGCAGGAAGAAGAGGAGAGAAAGAAGAGGGAGGACGATGAGAAGAGGATCCAGGCAGAGAGCCGGGCCCA
GGCCTCTAATAGCCGGGTGATGGTGTATATCGGCATCGCCATCTTCCTGTTTGTGGGCCTGTTTATGAAG
TAATGACTCGAGTCTAGAGGGCCCGTTTAAACCCGCTGATCAGCCTCGACTGTGCCTTCTAGTTGCCAGC
CATCTGTTGTTTGCCCCTCCCCCGTGCCTTCCTTGACCCTGGAAGGTGCCACTCCCACTGTCCTTTCCTA
ATAAAATGAGGAAATTGCATCGCATTGTCTGAGTAGGTGTCATTCTATTCTGGGGGGTGGGGTGGGGCAG
GACAGCAAGGGGGAGGATTGGGAAGACAATAGCAGGCATGCTGGGGATGCGGTGGGCTCTATGGCTTCTG
AGGCGGAAAGAACCAGCTGGGGCTCTAGGGGGTATCCCC
[124 nt withheld, positions 2210-2333]
C
[91 nt withheld, positions 2335-2425]
A
[49 nt withheld, positions 2427-2475]
CCTTTGACGTTGGAGTCCACGTTCTTT
[37 nt withheld, positions 2503-2539]
ACCCTATCTCGGTCTATTCTTTTGATTTATAAGGGATTTTGCCGATTTCGGCCTATTGGTTAAAAAATGA
GCTGATTTAACAAAAATTTAACGCGAATTAATTCTGTGGAATGTGTGTCAGTTAGGGTGTGGAAAGTCCC
CAGGCTCCCCAGCAGGCAGAAGTATGCAAAGCATGCATCTCAATTAGTCAGCAACCAGGTGTGGAAAGTC
CCCAGGCTCCCCAGCAGGCAGAAGTATGCAAAGCATGCATCTCAATTAGTCAGCAACCATAGTCCCGCCC
CTAACTCCGCCCATCCCGCCCCTAACTCCGCCCAGTTCCGCCCATTCTCCGCCCCATGGCTGACTAATTT
TTTTTATTTATGCAGAGGCCGAGGCCGCCTCTGCCTCTGAGCTATTCCAGAAGTAGTGAGGAGGCTTTTT
TGGAGGCCTAGGCTTTTGCAAAAAGCTCCCGGGAGCTTGTATATCCATTTTCGGATCTGATCAAGAGACA
GGATGAGGATCGTTTCGCATGATTGAACAAGATGGATTGCACGCAGGTTCTCCGGCCGCTTGGGTGGAGA
GGCTATTCGGCTATGACTGGGCACAACAGACAATCGGCTGCTCTGATGCCGCCGTGTTCCGGCTGTCAGC
GCAGGGGCGCCCGGTTCTTTTTGTCAAGACCGACCTGTCCGGTGCCCTGAATGAACTGCAGGACGAGGCA
GCGCGGCTATCGTGGCTGGCCACGACGGGCGTTCCTTGCGCAGCTGTGCTCGACGTTGTCACTGAAGCGG
GAAGGGACTGGCTGCTATTGGGCGAAGTGCCGGGGCAGGATCTCCTGTCATCTCACCTTGCTCCTGCCGA
GAAAGTATCCATCATGGCTGATGCAATGCGGCGGCTGCATACGCTTGATCCGGCTACCTGCCCATTCGAC
CACCAAGCGAAACATCGCATCGAGCGAGCACGTACTCGGATGGAAGCCGGTCTTGTCGATCAGGATGATC
TGGACGAAGAGCATCAGGGGCTCGCGCCAGCCGAACTGTTCGCCAGGCTCAAGGCGCGCATGCCCGACGG
CGAGGATCTCGTCGTGACCCATGGCGATGCCTGCTTGCCGAATATCATGGTGGAAAATGGCCGCTTTTCT
GGATTCATCGACTGTGGCCGGCTGGGTGTGGCGGACCGCTATCAGGACATAGCGTTGGCTACCCGTGATA
TTGCTGAAGAGCTTGGCGGCGAATGGGCTGACCGCTTCCTCGTGCTTTACGGTATCGCCGCTCCCGATTC
GCAGCGCATCGCCTTCTATCGCCTTCTTGACGAGTTCTTCTGAGCGGGACTCTGGGGTTCGAAATGACCG
ACCAAGCGACGCCCAACCTGCCATCACGAGATTTCGATTCCACCGCCGCCTTCTATGAAAGGTTGGGCTT
CGGAATCGTTTTCCGGGACGCCGGCTGGATGATCCTCCAGCGCGGGGATCTCATGCTGGAGTTCTTCGCC
CACCCCAACTTGTTTATTGCAGCTTATAATGGTTACAAATAAAGCAATAGCATCACAAATTTCACAAATA
AAGCATTTTTTTCACTGCATTCTAGTTGTGGTTTGTCCAAACTCATCAATGTATCTTATCATGTCTGTAT
ACCGTCGACCTCTAGCTAGAGCTTGGCGTAATCATGGTCATAGCTGTTTCCTGTGTGAAATTGTTATCCG
CTCACAATTCCACACAACATACGAGCCGGAAGCATAAAGTGTAAAGCCTGGGGTGCCTAATGAGTGAGCT
AACTCACATTAATTGCGTTGCGCTCACTGCCCGCTTTCCAGTCGGGAAACCTGTCGTGCCAGCTGCATTA
ATGAATCGGCCAACGCGCGGGGAGAGGCGGTTTGCGTATTGGGCGCTCTTCCGCTTCCTCGCTCACTGAC
TCGCTGCGCTCGGTCGTTCGGCTGCGGCGAGCGGTATCAGCTCACTCAAAGGCGGTAATACGGTTATCCA
CAGAATCAGGGGATAACGCAGGAAAGAACATGTGAGCAAAAGGCCAGCAAAAGGCCAGGAACCGTAAAAA
GGCCGCGTTGCTGGCGTTTTTCCATAGGCTCCGCCCCCCTGACGAGCATCACAAAAATCGACGCTCAAGT
CAGAGGTGGCGAAACCCGACAGGACTATAAAGATACCAGGCGTTTCCCCCTGGAAGCTCCCTCGTGCGCT
CTCCTGTTCCGACCCTGCCGCTTACCGGATACCTGTCCGCCTTTCTCCCTTCGGGAAGCGTGGCGCTTTC
TCATAGCTCACGCTGTAGGTATCTCAGTTCGGTGTAGGTCGTTCGCTCCAAGCTGGGCTGTGTGCACGAA
CCCCCCGTTCAGCCCGACCGCTGCGCCTTATCCGGTAACTATCGTCTTGAGTCCAACCCGGTAAGACACG
ACTTATCGCCACTGGCAGCAGCCACTGGTAACAGGATTAGCAGAGCGAGGTATGTAGGCGGTGCTACAGA
GTTCTTGAAGTGGTGGCCTAACTACGGCTACACTAGAAGAACAGTATTTGGTATCTGCGCTCTGCTGAAG
CCAGTTACCTTCGGAAAAAGAGTTGGTAGCTCTTGATCCGGCAAACAAACCACCGCTGGTAGCGGTGGTT
TTTTTGTTTGCAAGCAGCAGATTACGCGCAGAAAAAAAGGATCTCAAGAAGATCCTTTGATCTTTTCTAC
GGGGTCTGACGCTCAGTGGAACGAAAACTCACGTTAAGGGATTTTGGTCATGAGATTATCAAAAAGGATC
TTCACCTAGATCCTTTTAAATTAAAAATGAAGTTTTAAATCAATCTAAAGTATATATGAGTAAACTTGGT
CTGACAGTTACCAATGCTTAATCAGTGAGGCACCTATCTCAGCGATCTGTCTATTTCGTTCATCCATAGT
TGCCTGACTCCCCGTCGTGTAGATAACTACGATACGGGAGGGCTTACCATCTGGCCCCAGTGCTGCAATG
ATACCGCGAGACCCACGCTCACCGGCTCCAGATTTATCAGCAATAAACCAGCCAGCCGGAAGGGCCGAGC
GCAGAAGTGGTCCTGCAACTTTATCCGCCTCCATCCAGTCTATTAATTGTTGCCGGGAAGCTAGAGTAAG
TAGTTCGCCAGTTAATAGTTTGCGCAACGTTGTTGCCATTGCTACAGGCATCGTGGTGTCACGCTCGTCG
TTTGGTATGGCTTCATTCAGCTCCGGTTCCCAACGATCAAGGCGAGTTACATGATCCCCCATGTTGTGCA
AAAAAGCGGTTAGCTCCTTCGGTCCTCCGATCGTTGTCAGAAGTAAGTTGGCCGCAGTGTTATCACTCAT
GGTTATGGCAGCACTGCATAATTCTCTTACTGTCATGCCATCCGTAAGATGCTTTTCTGTGACTGGTGAG
TACTCAACCAAGTCATTCTGAGAATAGTGTATGCGGCGACCGAGTTGCTCTTGCCCGGCGTCAATACGGG
ATAATACCGCGCCACATAGCAGAACTTTAAAAGTGCTCATCATTGGAAAACGTTCTTCGGGGCGAAAACT
CTCAAGGATCTTACCGCTGTTGAGATCCAGTTCGATGTAACCCACTCGTGCACCCAACTGATCTTCAGCA
TCTTTTACTTTCACCAGCGTTTCTGGGTGAGCAAAAACAGGAAGGCAAAATGCCGCAAAAAAGGGAATAA
GGGCGACACGGAAATGTTGAATACTCATACTCTTCCTTTTTCAATATTATTGAAGCATTTATCAGGGTTA
TTGTCTCATGAGCGGATACATATTTGAATGTATTTAGAAAAATAAACAAATAGGGGTTCCGCGCACATTT
CCCCGAAAAGTGCCACCTGACGTC
Features (pLannotate 1.2.2; 20 found; start..end, strand, type, name):
     28..80      -  misc_feature   bom (fragment): basis of mobility region from pBR322
    235..614     +  enhancer       CMV enhancer: human cytomegalovirus immediate early enhancer
    615..818     +  promoter       CMV promoter: human cytomegalovirus (CMV) immediate early promoter
    814..847     +  LTR            5' LTR (truncated) (fragment): truncated 5' long terminal repeat (LTR) from HIV-1
    863..881     +  promoter       T7 promoter: promoter for bacteriophage T7 RNA polymerase
    901..1617    +  CDS            EBFP2: EBFP2 is a basic (constitutively fluorescent) blue fluorescent protein published in 2007, derived from Aequorea victoria. It is reported to be a rapidly-maturing monomer with moderate acid sensitivity.
   1940..2164    +  polyA_signal   bGH poly(A) signal: bovine growth hormone polyadenylation signal
   2168..2189    +  promoter       SV40 promoter (fragment): SV40 enhancer and early promoter
   2210..2638    +  rep_origin     f1 ori (sequence partly withheld): f1 bacteriophage origin of replication; arrow indicates direction of (+) strand synthesis
   2652..2981    +  promoter       SV40 promoter: SV40 enhancer and early promoter
   3048..3839    +  CDS            neo: KKA2_KLEPN - Also known as kan, nptII. Experimental evidence at protein level: Swiss-Prot protein existence level 1. Resistance to kanamycin, neomycin, paromomycin, ribostamycin, butirosin and gentamicin B. From Klebsiella pneumoniae.
   3863..4021    +  CDS            ble (fragment): BLE_KLEPN - Experimental evidence at protein level: Swiss-Prot protein existence level 1. Binding protein with a strong affinity to the bleomycin family of antibiotics. Binds to CL990; an antimitotic-antibiotic compound. From Klebsiella pneumoniae.
   4016..4137    +  polyA_signal   SV40 poly(A) signal: SV40 polyadenylation signal
   4210..4226    -  protein_bind   lac operator: The lac repressor binds to the lac operator to inhibit transcription in E. coli. This inhibition can be relieved by adding lactose or isopropyl-β-D-thiogalactopyranoside (IPTG). lac repressor encoded by lacI
   4234..4264    -  promoter       lac promoter: promoter for the E. coli lac operon
   4279..4300    -  protein_bind   CAP binding site: CAP binding activates transcription in the presence of cAMP. E. coli catabolite activator protein
   4313..4405    -  CDS            lacI (fragment): lac repressor; lacI; The lac repressor binds to the lac operator to inhibit transcription in E. coli. This inhibition can be relieved by adding lactose or isopropyl-β-D-thiogalactopyranoside (IPTG).
   4588..5176    -  rep_origin     ori: high-copy-number ColE1/pMB1/pBR322/pUC origin of replication
   5347..6207    -  CDS            AmpR: β-lactamase; bla; confers resistance to ampicillin, carbenicillin, and related antibiotics
   6208..6312    -  promoter       AmpR promoter: bla
