[The description below was written by a language model from this plasmid's Addgene catalogue record and pLannotate feature annotations shown in this document.]
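Description:
pcDNA3.1-ER-EBFP2 is a mammalian expression plasmid built on the Invitrogen pcDNA3.1(+) backbone, with a sequenced length of about 6.3 kb. It is propagated in E. coli as a high-copy plasmid through its ColE1/pUC-type origin and selected with ampicillin via the β-lactamase gene. The backbone also carries an f1 origin for single-stranded DNA production. An SV40 early promoter–driven neomycin phosphotransferase cassette with an SV40 polyadenylation signal allows G418 selection of stably transfected mammalian cells. Short annotated fragments such as the bom, lac promoter/operator, lacI, ble and HIV-1 LTR hits appear to be backbone remnants or partial similarity matches rather than functional modules.

The payload is a synthetic insert of roughly 1 kb, ER-EBFP2, cloned between NheI and XhoI sites that both remain intact. It is transcribed from the human CMV immediate early enhancer/promoter and terminated by the bovine growth hormone polyadenylation signal. A T7 promoter upstream of the insert permits in vitro transcription or serves as a sequencing primer site. The feature table annotates the EBFP2 coding sequence, a monomeric, rapidly maturing blue fluorescent protein derived from Aequorea victoria. About 300 bp lie unannotated between the end of EBFP2 and the poly(A) signal. This stretch presumably holds the endoplasmic reticulum-targeting portion implied by the name, but the record does not identify the targeting sequence or any spacer elements.

According to the depositor, the construct serves as a control for a set of synthetic ER–mitochondria linkers. It places the EBFP2 tag at the ER, evidently without the tethering function of the linkers. This lets the effects of enforced ER–mitochondria tethering be separated from the effects of expressing the tagged protein alone in transfected mammalian cells.
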