Addgene plasmid #231183: pcDNA3.1-ER-EBFP2
Purpose: Expresses control plasmid for ER-mitochondrial linkers, tagged with EBFP2, in mammalian cells
Depositing lab: Dmitry Lim. Depositing organization: Universita degli Studi del Piemonte Orientale Amedeo Avogadro. Publication: ER-mitochondria distance is a critical parameter for efficient mitochondrial Ca(2+) uptake and oxidative metabolism. Dematteis G, Tapella L, Casali C, Talmon M, Tonelli E, Reano S, Ariotti A, Pessolano E, Malecka J, Chrostek G, Kulkoviene G, Umbrasas D, Distasi C, Grilli M, Ladds G, Filigheddu N, Fresu LG, Mikoshiba K, Matute C, Ramos-Gonzalez P, Jekabsone A, Cali T, Brini M, Biggiogera M, Cavaliere F, Miggiano R, Genazzani AA, Lim D. Commun Biol. 2024 Oct 10;7(1):1294. doi: 10.1038/s42003-024-06933-9. PubMed 39390051.
Backbone
  Vector backbone: pcDNA3.1(+)
  Backbone manufacturer: Invitrogen
  Backbone size w/o insert (bp): 5341
  Vector type: Mammalian Expression
Growth in bacteria
  Bacterial resistance: Ampicillin, 100 μg/mL
  Growth temperature: 37°C
  Growth strain: DH5alpha
  Copy number: High Copy
Gene/Insert
  Gene/Insert name: ER-EBFP2
  Species: Synthetic
  Insert size (bp): 1002
  Promoter: CMV
  Cloning method: Restriction Enzyme; 5′ cloning site NheI (not destroyed); 3′ cloning site XhoI (not destroyed)
Resource information
  A portion of this plasmid was derived from a plasmid made by: Synthesis
Terms and licenses: Academic/Nonprofit Terms; Industry Terms: Not Available to Industry
How to cite: pcDNA3.1-ER-EBFP2 was a gift from Dmitry Lim (Addgene plasmid # 231183 ; http://n2t.net/addgene:231183 ; RRID:Addgene_231183)
